Addgene plasmid #97392: PEP106E
Purpose: binary construct of ER-targeted sfGFP1-10 for plant expression
Depositing lab: Savithramma Dinesh-Kumar. Depositing organization: University of California, Davis. Publication: Spatiotemporal Monitoring of Pseudomonas syringae Effectors via Type III Secretion Using Split Fluorescent Protein Fragments. Park E, Lee HY, Woo J, Choi D, Dinesh-Kumar SP. Plant Cell. 2017 Jul;29(7):1571-1584. doi: 10.1105/tpc.17.00047. Epub 2017 Jun 14. PubMed 28619883.
Backbone
  Vector backbone: pCAMBIA1380
  Vector type: Plant Expression
  Selectable markers: Hygromycin
Growth in bacteria
  Bacterial resistance: Kanamycin, 50 μg/mL
  Growth temperature: 37°C
  Growth strain: DH5alpha
  Copy number: High Copy
Gene/Insert
  Gene/Insert name: sfGFP1-10OPT
  Species: Synthetic
  Tag / fusion protein: ER target
Terms and licenses: Academic/Nonprofit Terms; Industry Terms: Not Available to Industry
How to cite: PEP106E was a gift from Savithramma Dinesh-Kumar (Addgene plasmid # 97392 ; http://n2t.net/addgene:97392 ; RRID:Addgene_97392)
