[The description below was written by a language model from this plasmid's Addgene catalogue record and pLannotate feature annotations shown in this document.]
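Description:
PEP106E is a plant binary (T-DNA) vector built on the pCAMBIA1380 backbone for Agrobacterium-mediated expression of an endoplasmic reticulum-targeted sfGFP1-10OPT, the large non-fluorescent fragment of split superfolder GFP. The backbone carries a ColE1/pBR322-type origin with the bom mobilisation region for high-copy propagation in E. coli. It also carries the pVS1 oriV with the RepA replication and StaA stability genes for maintenance in Agrobacterium. A kanamycin resistance gene outside the T-DNA provides bacterial selection. Between the nopaline-type left and right border repeats, an enhanced CaMV 35S promoter drives hygromycin B phosphotransferase, terminated by the CaMV poly(A) signal, giving hygromycin selection of transformed plant tissue.

The payload lies near the right border. A short annotated segment matching the Arabidopsis wall-associated kinase WAK2 sits immediately upstream of a partial superfolder GFP coding sequence. This arrangement is consistent with an N-terminal signal peptide that directs the GFP1-10 fragment into the secretory pathway. The short match annotated as a His-tag fragment after the GFP sequence is of uncertain significance, and any ER retention motif is not annotated. The NOS terminator follows. The roughly 1.4 kb between the hygromycin cassette and the WAK2 segment is unannotated, so the promoter driving the insert is not identified in the record.

The construct belongs to a split fluorescent protein system. Plants or leaf tissue expressing sfGFP1-10 in a defined compartment fluoresce only when a protein carrying the complementary GFP11 strand reaches that compartment. The associated work used this approach to monitor when and where Pseudomonas syringae effectors delivered by type III secretion appear in host cells, with this version reporting on the ER.
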