Features (pLannotate 1.2.2; 17 found; start..end, strand, type, name):
      5..23      +  CDS            9xHis (fragment): 9xHis affinity tag
     58..310     +  terminator     NOS terminator: nopaline synthase terminator and poly(A) signal
    332..356     +  misc_feature   RB T-DNA repeat: right border repeat from nopaline C58 T-DNA
    696..1097    +  CDS            Y4CG_SINFN (fragment): Protein inferred from homology: Swiss-Prot protein existence level 3. From Sinorhizobium fredii (strain NBRC 101917 / NGR234).
   1657..2286    +  CDS            pVS1 StaA: stability protein from the Pseudomonas plasmid pVS1 (Heeb et al., 2000)
   2715..3788    +  CDS            pVS1 RepA: replication protein from the Pseudomonas plasmid pVS1 (Heeb et al., 2000)
   3854..4048    +  rep_origin     pVS1 oriV: origin of replication for the Pseudomonas plasmid pVS1 (Heeb et al., 2000)
   4251..4290    +  CDS            rop (fragment): Rop protein, which maintains plasmids at low copy number; rop
   4392..4532    +  misc_feature   bom: basis of mobility region from pBR322
   4718..5306    -  rep_origin     ori: high-copy-number ColE1/pMB1/pBR322/pUC origin of replication
   5393..6187    -  CDS            KanR: aminoglycoside phosphotransferase; aphA-3; confers resistance to kanamycin
   6612..6636    +  misc_feature   LB T-DNA repeat: left border repeat from nopaline C58 T-DNA
   6714..6888    -  polyA_signal   CaMV poly(A) signal: cauliflower mosaic virus polyadenylation signal
   6929..7954    -  CDS            HygR: hygromycin B phosphotransferase confers resistance to hygromycin
   8021..8697    -  promoter       CaMV 35S promoter (enhanced): cauliflower mosaic virus 35S promoter with a duplicated enhancer region
  10169..10258   +  CDS            WAK2 (fragment): WAK2_ARATH - Experimental evidence at protein level: Swiss-Prot protein existence level 1. Serine/threonine-protein kinase that may function as a signaling receptor of extracellular matrix component. Binding to pectin may have significance in the control of cell expansion, morphogenesis and development. From Arabidopsis thaliana (Mouse-ear cress).
  10260..10906   +  CDS            superfolder GFP (fragment): GFP variant that folds robustly even when fused to poorly folded proteins (Pédelacq et al., 2006)
>Addgene plasmid #97392 | PEP106E | addgene full sequence | sequence record 192953 | Addgene NGS Result
CTAGCCACCACCACCACCACCACGTGTGAATTACAGGTGACCAGCTCGAATTTCCCCGATCGTTCAAACA
TTTGGCAATAAAGTTTCTTAAGATTGAATCCTGTTGCCGGTCTTGCGATGATTATCATATAATTTCTGTT
GAATTACGTTAAGCATGTAATAATTAACATGTAATGCATGACGTTATTTATGAGATGGGTTTTTATGATT
AGAGTCCCGCAATTATACATTTAATACGCGATAGAAAACAAAATATAGCGCGCAAACTAGGATAAATTAT
CGCGCGCGGTGTCATCTATGTTACTAGATCGGGAATTAAACTATCAGTGTTTGACAGGATATATTGGCGG
GTAAACCTAAGAGAAAAGAGCGTTTATTAGAATAATCGGATATTTAAAAGGGCGTGAAAAGGTTTATCCG
TTCGTCCATTTGTATGTGCATGCCAACCACAGGGTTCCCCTCGGGATCAAAGTACTTTGATCCAACCCCT
CCGCTGCTATAGTGCAGTCGGCTTCTGACGTTCAGTGCAGCCGTCTTCTGAAAACGACATGTCGCACAAG
TCCTAAGTTACGCGACAGGCTGCCGCCCTGCCCTTTTCCTGGCGTTTTCTTGTCGCGTGTTTTAGTCGCA
TAAAGTAGAATACTTGCGACTAGAACCGGAGACATTACGCCATGAACAAGAGCGCCGCCGCTGGCCTGCT
GGGCTATGCCCGCGTCAGCACCGACGACCAGGACTTGACCAACCAACGGGCCGAACTGCACGCGGCCGGC
TGCACCAAGCTGTTTTCCGAGAAGATCACCGGCACCAGGCGCGACCGCCCGGAGCTGGCCAGGATGCTTG
ACCACCTACGCCCTGGCGACGTTGTGACAGTGACCAGGCTAGACCGCCTGGCCCGCAGCACCCGCGACCT
ACTGGACATTGCCGAGCGCATCCAGGAGGCCGGCGCGGGCCTGCGTAGCCTGGCAGAGCCGTGGGCCGAC
ACCACCACGCCGGCCGGCCGCATGGTGTTGACCGTGTTCGCCGGCATTGCCGAGTTCGAGCGTTCCCTAA
TCATCGACCGCACCCGGAGCGGGCGCGAGGCCGCCAAGGCCCGAGGCGTGAAGTTTGGCCCCCGCCCTAC
CCTCACCCCGGCACAGATCGCGCACGCCCGCGAGCTGATCGACCAGGAAGGCCGCACCGTGAAAGAGGCG
GCTGCACTGCTTGGCGTGCATCGCTCGACCCTGTACCGCGCACTTGAGCGCAGCGAGGAAGTGACGCCCA
CCGAGGCCAGGCGGCGCGGTGCCTTCCGTGAGGACGCATTGACCGAGGCCGACGCCCTGGCGGCCGCCGA
GAATGAACGCCAAGAGGAACAAGCATGAAACCGCACCAGGACGGCCAGGACGAACCGTTTTTCATTACCG
AAGAGATCGAGGCGGAGATGATCGCGGCCGGGTACGTGTTCGAGCCGCCCGCGCACGTCTCAACCGTGCG
GCTGCATGAAATCCTGGCCGGTTTGTCTGATGCCAAGCTGGCGGCCTGGCCGGCCAGCTTGGCCGCTGAA
GAAACCGAGCGCCGCCGTCTAAAAAGGTGATGTGTATTTGAGTAAAACAGCTTGCGTCATGCGGTCGCTG
CGTATATGATGCGATGAGTAAATAAACAAATACGCAAGGGGAACGCATGAAGGTTATCGCTGTACTTAAC
CAGAAAGGCGGGTCAGGCAAGACGACCATCGCAACCCATCTAGCCCGCGCCCTGCAACTCGCCGGGGCCG
ATGTTCTGTTAGTCGATTCCGATCCCCAGGGCAGTGCCCGCGATTGGGCGGCCGTGCGGGAAGATCAACC
GCTAACCGTTGTCGGCATCGACCGCCCGACGATTGACCGCGACGTGAAGGCCATCGGCCGGCGCGACTTC
GTAGTGATCGACGGAGCGCCCCAGGCGGCGGACTTGGCTGTGTCCGCGATCAAGGCAGCCGACTTCGTGC
TGATTCCGGTGCAGCCAAGCCCTTACGACATATGGGCCACCGCCGACCTGGTGGAGCTGGTTAAGCAGCG
CATTGAGGTCACGGATGGAAGGCTACAAGCGGCCTTTGTCGTGTCGCGGGCGATCAAAGGCACGCGCATC
GGCGGTGAGGTTGCCGAGGCGCTGGCCGGGTACGAGCTGCCCATTCTTGAGTCCCGTATCACGCAGCGCG
TGAGCTACCCAGGCACTGCCGCCGCCGGCACAACCGTTCTTGAATCAGAACCCGAGGGCGACGCTGCCCG
CGAGGTCCAGGCGCTGGCCGCTGAAATTAAATCAAAACTCATTTGAGTTAATGAGGTAAAGAGAAAATGA
GCAAAAGCACAAACACGCTAAGTGCCGGCCGTCCGAGCGCACGCAGCAGCAAGGCTGCAACGTTGGCCAG
CCTGGCAGACACGCCAGCCATGAAGCGGGTCAACTTTCAGTTGCCGGCGGAGGATCACACCAAGCTGAAG
ATGTACGCGGTACGCCAAGGCAAGACCATTACCGAGCTGCTATCTGAATACATCGCGCAGCTACCAGAGT
AAATGAGCAAATGAATAAATGAGTAGATGAATTTTAGCGGCTAAAGGAGGCGGCATGGAAAATCAAGAAC
AACCAGGCACCGACGCCGTGGAATGCCCCATGTGTGGAGGAACGGGCGGTTGGCCAGGCGTAAGCGGCTG
GGTTGCCTGCCGGCCCTGCAATGGCACTGGAACCCCCAAGCCCGAGGAATCGGCGTGAGCGGTCGCAAAC
CATCCGGCCCGGTACAAATCGGCGCGGCGCTGGGTGATGACCTGGTGGAGAAGTTGAAGGCCGCGCAGGC
CGCCCAGCGGCAACGCATCGAGGCAGAAGCACGCCCCGGTGAATCGTGGCAAGCGGCCGCTGATCGAATC
CGCAAAGAATCCCGGCAACCGCCGGCAGCCGGTGCGCCGTCGATTAGGAAGCCGCCCAAGGGCGACGAGC
AACCAGATTTTTTCGTTCCGATGCTCTATGACGTGGGCACCCGCGATAGTCGCAGCATCATGGACGTGGC
CGTTTTCCGTCTGTCGAAGCGTGACCGACGAGCTGGCGAGGTGATCCGCTACGAGCTTCCAGACGGGCAC
GTAGAGGTTTCCGCAGGGCCGGCCGGCATGGCCAGTGTGTGGGATTACGACCTGGTACTGATGGCGGTTT
CCCATCTAACCGAATCCATGAACCGATACCGGGAAGGGAAGGGAGACAAGCCCGGCCGCGTGTTCCGTCC
ACACGTTGCGGACGTACTCAAGTTCTGCCGGCGAGCCGATGGCGGAAAGCAGAAAGACGACCTGGTAGAA
ACCTGCATTCGGTTAAACACCACGCACGTTGCCATGCAGCGTACGAAGAAGGCCAAGAACGGCCGCCTGG
TGACGGTATCCGAGGGTGAAGCCTTGATTAGCCGCTACAAGATCGTAAAGAGCGAAACCGGGCGGCCGGA
GTACATCGAGATCGAGCTAGCTGATTGGATGTACCGCGAGATCACAGAAGGCAAGAACCCGGACGTGCTG
ACGGTTCACCCCGATTACTTTTTGATCGATCCCGGCATCGGCCGTTTTCTCTACCGCCTGGCACGCCGCG
CCGCAGGCAAGGCAGAAGCCAGATGGTTGTTCAAGACGATCTACGAACGCAGTGGCAGCGCCGGAGAGTT
CAAGAAGTTCTGTTTCACCGTGCGCAAGCTGATCGGGTCAAATGACCTGCCGGAGTACGATTTGAAGGAG
GAGGCGGGGCAGGCTGGCCCGATCCTAGTCATGCGCTACCGCAACCTGATCGAGGGCGAAGCATCCGCCG
GTTCCTAATGTACGGAGCAGATGCTAGGGCAAATTGCCCTAGCAGGGGAAAAAGGTCGAAAAGGTCTCTT
TCCTGTGGATAGCACGTACATTGGGAACCCAAAGCCGTACATTGGGAACCGGAACCCGTACATTGGGAAC
CCAAAGCCGTACATTGGGAACCGGTCACACATGTAAGTGACTGATATAAAAGAGAAAAAAGGCGATTTTT
CCGCCTAAAACTCTTTAAAACTTATTAAAACTCTTAAAACCCGCCTGGCCTGTGCATAACTGTCTGGCCA
GCGCACAGCCGAAGAGCTGCAAAAAGCGCCTACCCTTCGGTCGCTGCGCTCCCTACGCCCCGCCGCTTCG
CGTCGGCCTATCGCGGCCGCTGGCCGCTCAAAAATGGCTGGCCTACGGCCAGGCAATCTACCAGGGCGCG
GACAAGCCGCGCCGTCGCCACTCGACCGCCGGCGCCCACATCAAGGCACCCTGCCTCGCGCGTTTCGGTG
ATGACGGTGAAAACCTCTGACACATGCAGCTCCCGGAGACGGTCACAGCTTGTCTGTAAGCGGATGCCGG
GAGCAGACAAGCCCGTCAGGGCGCGTCAGCGGGTGTTGGCGGGTGTCGGGGCGCAGCCATGACCCAGTCA
CGTAGCGATAGCGGAGTGTATACTGGCTTAACTATGCGGCATCAGAGCAGATTGTACTGAGAGTGCACCA
TATGCGGTGTGAAATACCGCACAGATGCGTAAGGAGAAAATACCGCATCAGGCGCTCTTCCGCTTCCTCG
CTCACTGACTCGCTGCGCTCGGTCGTTCGGCTGCGGCGAGCGGTATCAGCTCACTCAAAGGCGGTAATAC
GGTTATCCACAGAATCAGGGGATAACGCAGGAAAGAACATGTGAGCAAAAGGCCAGCAAAAGGCCAGGAA
CCGTAAAAAGGCCGCGTTGCTGGCGTTTTTCCATAGGCTCCGCCCCCCTGACGAGCATCACAAAAATCGA
CGCTCAAGTCAGAGGTGGCGAAACCCGACAGGACTATAAAGATACCAGGCGTTTCCCCCTGGAAGCTCCC
TCGTGCGCTCTCCTGTTCCGACCCTGCCGCTTACCGGATACCTGTCCGCCTTTCTCCCTTCGGGAAGCGT
GGCGCTTTCTCATAGCTCACGCTGTAGGTATCTCAGTTCGGTGTAGGTCGTTCGCTCCAAGCTGGGCTGT
GTGCACGAACCCCCCGTTCAGCCCGACCGCTGCGCCTTATCCGGTAACTATCGTCTTGAGTCCAACCCGG
TAAGACACGACTTATCGCCACTGGCAGCAGCCACTGGTAACAGGATTAGCAGAGCGAGGTATGTAGGCGG
TGCTACAGAGTTCTTGAAGTGGTGGCCTAACTACGGCTACACTAGAAGGACAGTATTTGGTATCTGCGCT
CTGCTGAAGCCAGTTACCTTCGGAAAAAGAGTTGGTAGCTCTTGATCCGGCAAACAAACCACCGCTGGTA
GCGGTGGTTTTTTTGTTTGCAAGCAGCAGATTACGCGCAGAAAAAAAGGATCTCAAGAAGATCCTTTGAT
CTTTTCTACGGGGTCTGACGCTCAGTGGAACGAAAACTCACGTTAAGGGATTTTGGTCATGCATTCTAGG
TACTAAAACAATTCATCCAGTAAAATATAATATTTTATTTTCTCCCAATCAGGCTTGATCCCCAGTAAGT
CAAAAAATAGCTCGACATACTGTTCTTCCCCGATATCCTCCCTGATCGACCGGACGCAGAAGGCAATGTC
ATACCACTTGTCCGCCCTGCCGCTTCTCCCAAGATCAATAAAGCCACTTACTTTGCCATCTTTCACAAAG
ATGTTGCTGTCTCCCAGGTCGCCGTGGGAAAAGACAAGTTCCTCTTCGGGCTTTTCCGTCTTTAAAAAAT
CATACAGCTCGCGCGGATCTTTAAATGGAGTGTCTTCTTCCCAGTTTTCGCAATCCACATCGGCCAGATC
GTTATTCAGTAAGTAATCCAATTCGGCTAAGCGGCTGTCTAAGCTATTCGTATAGGGACAATCCGATATG
TCGATGGAGTGAAAGAGCCTGATGCACTCCGCATACAGCTCGATAATCTTTTCAGGGCTTTGTTCATCTT
CATACTCTTCCGAGCAAAGGACGCCATCGGCCTCACTCATGAGCAGATTGCTCCAGCCATCATGCCGTTC
AAAGTGCAGGACCTTTGGAACAGGCAGCTTTCCTTCCAGCCATAGCATCATGTCCTTTTCCCGTTCCACA
TCATAGGTGGTCCCTTTATACCGGCTGTCCGTCATTTTTAAATATAGGTTTTCATTTTCTCCCACCAGCT
TATATACCTTAGCAGGAGACATTCCTTCCGTATCTTTTACGCAGCGGTATTTTTCGATCAGTTTTTTCAA
TTCCGGTGATATTCTCATTTTAGCCATTTATTATTTCCTTCCTCTTTTCTACAGTATTTAAAGATACCCC
AAGAAGCTAATTATAACAAGACGAACTCCAATTCACTGTTCCTTGCATTCTAAAACCTTAAATACCAGAA
AACAGCTTTTTCAAAGTTGTTTTCAAAGTTGGCGTATAACATAGTATCGACGGAGCCGATTTTGAAACCG
CGGTGATCACAGGCAGCAACGCTCTGTCATCGTTACAATCAACATGCTACCCTCCGCGAGATCATCCGTG
TTTCAAACCCGGCAGCTTAGTTGCCGTTCTTCCGAATAGCATCGGTAACATGAGCAAAGTCTGCCGCCTT
ACAACGGCTCTCCCGCTGACGCCGTCCCGGACTGATGGGCTGCCTGTATCGAGTGGTGATTTTGTGCCGA
GCTGCCGGTCGGGGAGCTGTTGGCTGGCTGGTGGCAGGATATATTGTGGTGTAAACAAATTGACGCTTAG
ACAACTTAATAACACATTGCGGACGTTTTTAATGTACTGAATTAACGCCGAATTAATTCGGGGGATCTGG
ATTTTAGTACTGGATTTTGGTTTTAGGAATTAGAAATTTTATTGATAGAAGTATTTTACAAATACAAATA
CATACTAAGGGTTTCTTATATGCTCAACACATGAGCGAAACCCTATAGGAACCCTAATTCCCTTATCTGG
GAACTACTCACACATTATTATGGAGAAACTCGAGCTTGTCGATCGACAGATCCCGGTCGGCATCTACTCT
ATTTCTTTGCCCTCGGACGAGTGCTGGGGCGTCGGTTTCCACTATCGGCGAGTACTTCTACACAGCCATC
GGTCCAGACGGCCGCGCTTCTGCGGGCGATTTGTGTACGCCCGACAGTCCCGGCTCCGGATCGGACGATT
GCGTCGCATCGACCCTGCGCCCAAGCTGCATCATCGAAATTGCCGTCAACCAAGCTCTGATAGAGTTGGT
CAAGACCAATGCGGAGCATATACGCCCGGAGTCGTGGCGATCCTGCAAGCTCCGGATGCCTCCGCTCGAA
GTAGCGCGTCTGCTGCTCCATACAAGCCAACCACGGCCTCCAGAAGAAGATGTTGGCGACCTCGTATTGG
GAATCCCCGAACATCGCCTCGCTCCAGTCAATGACCGCTGTTATGCGGCCATTGTCCGTCAGGACATTGT
TGGAGCCGAAATCCGCGTGCACGAGGTGCCGGACTTCGGGGCAGTCCTCGGCCCAAAGCATCAGCTCATC
GAGAGCCTGCGCGACGGACGCACTGACGGTGTCGTCCATCACAGTTTGCCAGTGATACACATGGGGATCA
GCAATCGCGCATATGAAATCACGCCATGTAGTGTATTGACCGATTCCTTGCGGTCCGAATGGGCCGAACC
CGCTCGTCTGGCTAAGATCGGCCGCAGCGATCGCATCCATAGCCTCCGCGACCGGTTGTAGAACAGCGGG
CAGTTCGGTTTCAGGCAGGTCTTGCAACGTGACACCCTGTGAACGGCGGGAGATGCAATAGGTCAGGCTC
TCGCTAAACTCCCCAATGTCAAGCACTTCCGGAATCGGGAGCGCGGCCGATGCAAAGTGCCGATAAACAT
AACGATCTTTGTAGAAACCATCGGCGCAGCTATTTACCCGCAGGACATATCCACGCCCTCCTACATCGAA
GCTGAAAGCACGAGATTCTTCGCCCTCCGAGAGCTGCATCAGGTCGGAGACGCTGTCGAACTTTTCGATC
AGAAACTTCTCGACAGACGTCGCGGTGAGTTCAGGCTTTTTCATATCTCATTGCCCCCCGGATCTGCGAA
AGCTCGAGAGAGATAGATTTGTAGAGAGAGACTGGTGATTTCAGCGTGTCCTCTCCAAATGAAATGAACT
TCCTTATATAGAGGAAGGGTCTTGCGAAGGATAGTGGGATTGTGCGTCATCCCTTACGTCAGTGGAGATA
TCACATCAATCCACTTGCTTTGAAGACGTGGTTGGAACGTCTTCTTTTTCCACGATGCTCCTCGTGGGTG
GGGGTCCATCTTTGGGACCACTGTCGGCAGAGGCATCTTGAACGATAGCCTTTCCTTTATCGCAATGATG
GCATTTGTAGGTGCCACCTTCCTTTTCTACTGTCCTTTTGATGAAGTGACAGATAGCTGGGCAATGGAAT
CCGAGGAGGTTTCCCGATATTACCCTTTGTTGAAAAGTCTCAATAGCCCTTTGGTCTTCTGAGACTGTAT
CTTTGATATTCTTGGAGTAGACGAGAGTGTCGTGCTCCACCATGTTCACATCAATCCACTTGCTTTGAAG
ACGTGGTTGGAACGTCTTCTTTTTCCACGATGCTCCTCGTGGGTGGGGGTCCATCTTTGGGACCACTGTC
GGCAGAGGCATCTTGAACGATAGCCTTTCCTTTATCGCAATGATGGCATTTGTAGGTGCCACCTTCCTTT
TCTACTGTCCTTTTGATGAAGTGACAGATAGCTGGGCAATGGAATCCGAGGAGGTTTCCCGATATTACCC
TTTGTTGAAAAGTCTCAATAGCCCTTTGGTCTTCTGAGACTGTATCTTTGATATTCTTGGAGTAGACGAG
AGTGTCGTGCTCCACCATGTTGGGCCCGGCGCGCCGAATTCCCGGGGATCCACTAGTAACGGCCGCCAGT
GTGCTGGAATTCAGGATCAGAAGCTTGATCAGGATATTCTTGTTTAAGATGTTGAACTCTATGGAGGTTT
GTATGAACTGATGATCTAGGACCGGATAAGTTCCCTTCTTCATAGCGAACTTATTCAAAGAATGTTTTGT
GTATCATTCTTGTTACATTGTTATTAATGAAAAAATATTATTGGTCATTGGACTGAACACGAGTGTTAAA
TATGGACCAGGCCCCAAATAAGATCCATTGATATATGAATTAAATAACAAGAATAAATCGAGTCACCAAA
CCACTTGCCTTTTTTAACGAGACTTGTTCACCAACTTGATACAAAAGTCATTATCCTATGCAAATCAATA
ATCATACAAAAATATCCAATAACACTAAAAAATTAAAAGAAATGGATAATTTCACAATATGTTATACGAT
AAAGAAGTTACTTTTCCAAGAAATTCACTGATTTTATAAGCCCACTTGCATTAGATAAATGGCAAAAAAA
AACAAAAAGGAAAAGAAATAAAGCACGAAGAATTCTAGAAAATACGAAATACGCTTCAATGCAGTGGGAC
CCACGGTTCAATTATTGCCAATTTTCAGCTCCACCGTATATTTAAAAAATAAAACGATAATGCTAAAAAA
ATATAAATCGTAACGATCGTTAAATCTCAACGGCTGGATCTTATGACGACCGTTAGAAATTGTGGTTGTC
GACGAGTCAGTAATAAACGGCGTCAAAGTGGTTGCAGCCGGCACACACGAGTCGTGTTTATCAACTCAAA
GCACAAATACTTTTCCTCAACCTAAAAATAAGGCAATTAGCCAAAAACAACTTTGCGTGTAAACAACGCT
CAATACACGTGTCATTTTATTATTAGCTATTGCTTCACCGCCTTAGCTTTCTCGTGACCTAGTCGTCCTC
GTCTTTTCTTCTTCTTCTTCTATAAAACAATACCCAAAGAGCTCTTCTTCTTCACAATTCAGATTTCAAT
TTCTCAAAATCTTAAAAACTTTCTCTCAATTCTCTCTACCGTGATCAAGGTAAATTTCTGTGTTCCTTAT
TCTCTCAAAATCTTCGATTTTGTTTTCGTTCGATCCCAATTTCGTATATGTTCTTTGGTTTAGATTCTGT
TAATCTTAGATCGAAGACGATTTTCTGGGTTTGATCGTTAGATATCATCTTAATTCTCGATTAGGGTTTC
ATAAATATCATCCGATTTGTTCAAATAATTTGAGTTTTGTCGAATAATTACTCTTCGATTTGTGATTTCT
ATCTAGATCTGGTGTTAGTTTCTAGTTTGTGCGATCGAATTTGTCGATTAATCTGAGTTTTTCTGATTAA
CAGATGCTCGACCTGCAGATGAAGGTACAGGAGGGTTTGTTCGTGGTGGCTGTTTTCTACCTTGCTTATA
CGCAGCTAGTCAAGGGGCAACCTCGCAAGGAGTGCCAGCTGAGCAAAGGAGAAGAACTTTTCACTGGAGT
TGTCCCAATTCTTGTTGAATTAGATGGTGATGTTAATGGGCACAAATTTTCTGTCCGTGGAGAGGGTGAA
GGTGATGCTACAATTGGAAAACTCACCCTTAAATTTATTTGCACTACTGGAAAACTACCTGTTCCATGGC
CAACACTTGTCACTACTCTGACCTATGGTGTTCAATGCTTTTCCCGTTATCCGGATCACATGAAACGGCA
TGACTTTTTCAAGAGTGCCATGCCCGAAGGTTATGTACAGGAACGCACTATATCTTTCAAAGATGACGGG
AAATACAAGACGCGTGCTGTCGTCAAGTTTGAAGGTGATACCCTTGTTAATCGTATCGAGTTAAAAGGTA
CTGATTTTAAAGAAGATGGAAACATTCTCGGACACAAACTCGAGTACAACTTTAACTCACACAATGTATA
CATCACGGCAGACAAACAAAAGAATGGAATCAAAGCTAACTTCACCGTTCGCCACAACGTTGAAGATGGT
TCCGTTCAACTAGCAGACCATTATCAACAAAATACTCCAATTGGCGATGGCCCTGTCCTTTTACCAGACA
ACCATTACCTGTCGACACAAACTGTCCTTTCGAAAGATCCCAACGAAAAGCATGACGAGCTGTGAGTTAA
CG
